Addgene plasmid #157287: pD649-HAsp-CEACAM6-COMP5AP-AviTag-9xHis
Purpose: Mammalian expression of cell-surface protein extracellular domain fused to COMP5AP-AviTag-9xHis. Protein is secreted from cells.
Depositing lab: Chris Garcia. Depositing organization: Stanford University. Publication: A Human IgSF Cell-Surface Interactome Reveals a Complex Network of Protein-Protein Interactions. Wojtowicz WM, Vielmetter J, Fernandes RA, Siepe DH, Eastman CL, Chisholm GB, Cox S, Klock H, Anderson PW, Rue SM, Miller JJ, Glaser SM, Bragstad ML, Vance J, Lam AW, Lesley SA, Zinn K, Garcia KC. Cell. 2020 Aug 20;182(4):1027-1043.e17. doi: 10.1016/j.cell.2020.07.025. PubMed 32822567.
Backbone
  Vector backbone: pD649
  Backbone size w/o insert (bp): 7153
  Vector type: Mammalian Expression
Growth in bacteria
  Bacterial resistance: Ampicillin, 100 μg/mL
  Growth temperature: 37°C
  Growth strain: DH5alpha
  Copy number: High Copy
Gene/Insert
  Gene/Insert name: CEACAM6 (alt name: CEAM6)
  Species: H. sapiens (human)
  Insert size (bp): 849
  Entrez Gene: CEACAM6 (a.k.a. CD66c, CEAL, NCA)
  Promoter: CMV/SP6
  Tag / fusion protein: COMP5AP-AviTag-9xHis (C terminal on backbone)
  Cloning method: Restriction Enzyme; 5′ cloning site GCGGCCGC (not destroyed); 3′ cloning site GGCGCGCC (not destroyed)
  Sequencing primers: 5′ ATTTAGGTGACACTATAG; 3′ CGTCGCACTCCATCACGGTG
Resource information
  A portion of this plasmid was derived from a plasmid made by: synthesis by ThermoFisher
Terms and licenses: Academic/Nonprofit Terms; Industry Terms: Not Available to Industry
Depositor comments: Some plasmids in this collection may have an IS4-like element ISVsa5 family transposase upstream of the CMV promoter.
How to cite: pD649-HAsp-CEACAM6-COMP5AP-AviTag-9xHis was a gift from Chris Garcia (Addgene plasmid # 157287 ; http://n2t.net/addgene:157287 ; RRID:Addgene_157287)
