[The description below was written by a language model from this plasmid's Addgene catalogue record and pLannotate feature annotations shown in this document.]
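Description:
pD649-HAsp-CEACAM6-COMP5AP-AviTag-9xHis is a mammalian expression plasmid built on the pD649 backbone for producing a secreted, multimerised form of the extracellular domain of human CEACAM6 (also known as CD66c or NCA), an immunoglobulin-superfamily cell adhesion glycoprotein. It is maintained in E. coli through a high-copy ColE1/pUC-type origin and selected with ampicillin via the β-lactamase gene. The sequenced record is about 8 kb, consistent with the stated backbone plus an insert of roughly 850 bp.

Expression is driven by the CMV immediate-early enhancer and promoter, followed by a fragment of CMV intron A and an SP6 promoter that also serves as a sequencing primer site. The name indicates an HA signal peptide at the start of the reading frame, although the automated annotation flags this region as a partial match to an immunoglobulin heavy-chain signal sequence. The CEACAM6 ectodomain sits between retained NotI and AscI sites and is fused at its C terminus to the coiled-coil segment of rat cartilage oligomeric matrix protein, which drives pentamer formation. This is followed by human placental alkaline phosphatase as an enzymatic reporter, an AviTag for site-specific enzymatic biotinylation and a polyhistidine tag (9xHis by name, annotated as 8xHis) for purification. The bGH polyadenylation signal terminates the transcript.

A separate cassette with SV40 and EM7 promoters, a puromycin N-acetyltransferase sequence, a ble fragment and an SV40 poly(A) signal is also annotated, but the record does not describe its use for selection. High-avidity pentameric fusions of this kind serve as soluble "prey" reagents in extracellular receptor–ligand binding screens, matching the collection's human IgSF cell-surface interactome study. The depositor notes that some plasmids in the collection may carry an IS4-like transposase insertion upstream of the CMV promoter, though none is annotated here.
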