Features (pLannotate 1.2.2; 24 found; start..end, strand, type, name):
   1353..1532    -  CDS            Comp (fragment): COMP_RAT - Experimental evidence at protein level: Swiss-Prot protein existence level 1. May play a role in the structural integrity of cartilage via its interaction with other extracellular matrix proteins such as the collagens and fibronectin. Can mediate the interaction of chondrocytes with the cartilage extracellular matrix through interaction with cell surface integrin receptors. Could play a role in the pathogenesis of osteoarthritis. Potent suppressor of apoptosis in both primary chondrocytes and transformed cells. Suppresses apoptosis by blocking the activation of caspase-3 and by indu
   1629..2480    -  CDS            CEACAM6 (fragment): CEAM6_HUMAN - Also known as NCA. Experimental evidence at protein level: Swiss-Prot protein existence level 1. Cell surface glycoprotein that plays a role in cell adhesion and tumor progression (PubMed:2803308, PubMed:2022629, PubMed:1378450, PubMed:8776764, PubMed:11590190, PubMed:10910050, PubMed:14724575, PubMed:16204051). Intercellular adhesion occurs in a calcium- and fibronectin-independent manner (PubMed:2022629, PubMed:16204051). Mediates homophilic and heterophilic cell adhesion with other carcinoembryonic antigen-related cell adhesion molecules, such as CEACAM5 and CEACAM8 (PubMed:28
   2586..2623    -  CDS            IgH signal sequence (fragment): signal sequence from the mouse immunoglobulin heavy chain variable region
   2627..2645    -  promoter       SP6 promoter: promoter for bacteriophage SP6 RNA polymerase
   2697..2740    -  intron         CMV intron (fragment): modified intron A from human cytomegalovirus
   2876..3079    -  promoter       CMV promoter: human cytomegalovirus (CMV) immediate early promoter
   3080..3383    -  enhancer       CMV enhancer: human cytomegalovirus immediate early enhancer
   3626..3642    -  protein_bind   lac operator: The lac repressor binds to the lac operator to inhibit transcription in E. coli. This inhibition can be relieved by adding lactose or isopropyl-β-D-thiogalactopyranoside (IPTG). lac repressor encoded by lacI
   4098..4117    +  CDS            lacZα (fragment): LacZα fragment of β-galactosidase; lacZ fragment
   4142..4159    -  terminator     rrnB T2 terminator (fragment): transcription terminator T2 from the E. coli rrnB gene
   4384..4972    -  rep_origin     ori: high-copy-number ColE1/pMB1/pBR322/pUC origin of replication
   5083..5107    +  CDS            KanR (fragment): aminoglycoside phosphotransferase; aph(3')-Ia; confers resistance to kanamycin
   5137..5233    +  promoter       AmpR promoter (fragment): bla
   5236..6096    +  CDS            AmpR: β-lactamase; bla; confers resistance to ampicillin, carbenicillin, and related antibiotics
   6149..6270    -  polyA_signal   SV40 poly(A) signal: SV40 polyadenylation signal
   6265..6390    -  CDS            ble (fragment): BLE_KLEPN - Experimental evidence at protein level: Swiss-Prot protein existence level 1. Binding protein with a strong affinity to the bleomycin family of antibiotics. Binds to CL990; an antimitotic-antibiotic compound. From Klebsiella pneumoniae.
   6400..6999    -  CDS            PuroR (fragment): puromycin N-acetyltransferase; pac from Streptomyces; confers resistance to puromycin
   7018..7065    -  promoter       EM7 promoter: synthetic bacterial promoter&nbsp
   7113..7442    -  promoter       SV40 promoter: SV40 enhancer and early promoter
   7456..7564    -  rep_origin     f1 ori (fragment): f1 bacteriophage origin of replication; arrow indicates direction of (+) strand synthesis
   7565..7676    -  polyA_signal   bGH poly(A) signal: bovine growth hormone polyadenylation signal
   7822..7845    -  CDS            8xHis: 8xHis affinity tag
   7849..7890    -  CDS            AviTag™ (fragment): peptide tag that allows for enzymatic biotinylation
   7915..1365    -  CDS            SEAP (fragment) (across the origin): secreted alkaline phosphatase from human placenta The natural enzyme has a C-terminal transmembrane sequence that is replaced by a GPI anchor.
>Addgene plasmid #157287 | pD649-HAsp-CEACAM6-COMP5AP-AviTag-9xHis | addgene full sequence | sequence record 492990 | Addgene NGS Result
TGCTCCTGCACGCCGTGAACCAGGTGCGCCTGCGGGCCGCGCGCGAACACCGCCACGTCCTCGCCTGCGT
GGGTCTCTTCGTCCAGGGGCACTGCTGACTGCTGCCGATACTCGGGGCTCCCGCTCTCGCTCTCGGTAAC
ATCCGGCCGGGCGCCGTCCTTGAGCACATAGCCTGGACCGTTTCCGTATAGGAGGACCGTGTAGGCCTTC
CTGTCCCGGGCCTTGCCAGGGGCCAGCCCGAAGATGGAGCTCCCTCGCAGGGGGTAGCCTCCGAAGGAGA
AGACGTGGGAGTGGTCGGCAGTGACGAGGCTCAGCGTGTCCTCCTCGCTGGTGAGCTGGCCCGCCCTCTC
AATGGCGTCGTCGAACATGATCGTCTCAGTCAGTGCCCGGTAAGCCCTGCTTTCATGATGACCATGGTCG
ATGCGACCACCCTCCACGAAGAGGAAGAAGCCGCGGGGGTTCCTGCTCAGCAGGCGCAGGGCAGCCTCTG
TCATCTCCATCAGGGAGGGGTCCAGTGTGGAGTCTCGGTGGATCTCGTATTTCATGTCTCCAGGCTCAAA
GAGACCCATGAGATGGGTCACAGACGGGTCCAGGGAAGCCTGCATGAGCTCAGTGCGGTTCCACACATAC
CGGGCACCCTGGCGCTTCGCCAGCCATTCCTGCACCAGATTCTTCCCGTCCAGCCTGGTCCCACCTTGGC
TGTAGTCATCTGGGTACTCAGGGTCTGGGGTTCCCATGCGAAACATGTACTTTCGGCCTCCACCTAGGAT
CACGTCAATGTCCATGTTGGAGATGAGCTGCGTAGCGATGTCCTGGCACCCCTCCTGGCGGGCCGAGGCA
GGCACGTCGGCGTCCGAGTACCAGTTGCGGTTCACCGTGTGGGCGTAGGTGCCGGCTGGCGAGGCGTGCT
GCACTCGTGTGGTGGTTACCACTCCCACTGACTTCCCTGCTTTCTTGGCCCGATTCATCACGGAGATGAC
CTCGTTGCCGCGTGTCGTGTTGCACTGGTTAAAGCGGGCGGCTGCACTCAAGCCAATGGTCTGGAAGTTG
CCCTTGACCCCGCACAGGTAGGCCGTGGCTGTGGCTCCACTGTCTGGCACATGTTTGTCTACATTGTATG
TCTTGGACAGAGCCACATATGGGAAGCGGTCCATGGCCAGGGGTATCTCAGGCCCCAGTTTGTCCTTCTT
CTGCCCTTTTAGGATCCTGGCAGCTGTCACCGTAGACACCCCCATCCCATCGCCCAGGAAGATGATGAGG
TTCTTGGCGGCTGTCTGTGCAGGCTGCAGCTTCTTGGCGGCACCCAGGGCCTCGGCTGCCTCGCGGTTCC
AGAAGTCCGGGTTCTCCTCCTCAACTGGGATGATGGAGCCGGAGCCTCTAGAGGGCTGCATACCGCAGGC
GTCGCACTCCATCACGGTGTTCTTCAGGAAGGTGATCTCCTTCACGCGGTGGCGCAGCAGCTCGCGCACG
TCCTGCAGGGCGGCATTGGTCTCCTGCAGCTCGCGCAGCATCTGGGGGGCCAGATCGCCGCCGGGATTGC
CGCTTCCGCCTGGTCCCTGGAACAGCACCTCCAGAGATCCGCCCTTGCCATCAATCAATCTTGGATCAAC
TTGATCTTCCGGCGCGCCTGTGATCATGGTCACGGTGGTTCTATTCAGGCCTGTGGCGCTATTGTGGGCC
TGACACATGTAGGAGCCGCTGTTGTTCACGGTGATGTTGGGGATGAACAGCTCTTGGGTGCTCTGCTGGA
AGGTGCCGTTGATGAACCAGGAGTACTGAGCTGGAGGATTGCTGGCGGCATGACAGCTCAGGTTCAGGTT
CTCGCCGGGTCTGTAATTGGCTTTGCTGGGGCTGATTGTGGGGCCGTCAGGGCCATACAGCACATTCAGT
GTCACGGGGTCGCTTCTATTGGCGCTGGCAGGATTCTGGATCTCGCACTCGTAGCTGCCGGCATCGTTTC
TCTTCACGCTCAGCAGTGTCAGGGTCATGTTGCCGTTGCTCAGCTGCAGTCTAGGAGAAACGGGCAGAGA
CTGGCCGTTGACCCACCAAAGGTAGGTGGTGTTCTGCACCTCAGGCTCGCAGGTAAAGGCCACGGCGTCC
TTATCTTCCACGGGGTTGCTGTTGTTGCTGCTGATGCTAGGCTTAGGCAGCTCAGGGTACACGTGAAACT
GGCCGGTGGCTTCCTCATTGACCAGGTCGCTCTTGATCACTTGCAGGGTGTAGAAGCCGGTGTCGTTCTG
GGTCACGTTCTGGATCAGCAGGCTGGCGTTAGGGTAGATTGTCTCTCTGCCGCTGTAGGCAGGTCCAGGT
GTAGCTTGCTGTGTGCCGATCACGTAGCCCACGATCAGGCTATTGCCGTCCACTCTCTCGCCCTTGTACC
AGCTGTAGCCGATTCTGTTCTGAGGCAGGTTGTGAGCCAGCAGCAGCACTTCTTTGCCCTCGGCCACGTT
AAAAGGGGTGCTCTCGATTGTCAGCTTGGCGGCCGCAGCGAACACCAGGCAGAAGATGTAGCTCAGGGCA
ATGATGGTCTTCATGGTGGCGCTAGCAGGCGCGTTTTCGATAGAACCGAGGTGCAGTTGGACCTGGGAGT
GGACACCTGTGGAGAGAAAGGCAAAGTGGATGTTATTCTATAGTGTCACCTAAATCGTATGTGTATGATA
CATAAGGTTATGTATTAATTGTAGCCGCGTTCTAACGAAGCCAAGGGGGTGGGCCTATAGACTCTATAGG
CGGTACTTACGTCACTCTTGGCACGGGGAATCCGCGTTCCAATGCACCGTTCCCGGCCGCGGAGGCTGGA
TCGGTCCCGGTGTCTTCTATGGAGGTCAAAACAGCGTGGATGGCGTCTCCAGGCGATCTGACGGTTCACT
AAACGAGCTCTGCTTATATAGACCTCCCACCGTACACGCCTACCGCCCATTTGCGTCAATGGGGCGGAGT
TGTTACGACATTTTGGAAAGTCCCGTTGATTTTGGTGCCAAAACAAACTCCCATTGACGTCAATGGGGTG
GAGACTTGGAAATCCCCGTGAGTCAAACCGCTATCCACGCCCATTGATGTACTGCCAAAACCGCATCACC
ATGGTAATAGCGATGACTAATACGTAGATGTACTGCCAAGTAGGAAAGTCCCATAAGGTCATGTACTGGG
CATAATGCCAGGCGGGCCATTTACCGTCATTGACGTCAATAGGGGGCGTACTTGGCATATGATACACTTG
ATGTACTGCCAAGTGGGCAGTTTACCGTAAATACTCCACCCATTGACGTCAATGGAAAGTCCCTATTGGC
GTTACTATGGGAACATACGTCATTATTGACGTCAATGGGCGGGGGTCGTTGGGCGGTCAGCCAGGCGGGC
CATTTACCGTAAGTTATGTAACGCGGAACTCCATATATGGGCTATGAACTAATGACCCCGTAATTGATTA
CTATTAATAACTAGTCAATAATCAATGCCAACATGGCGGTCATATTGGACATGAGCCAATATAAATGTAC
ATATTATGATATAGATACAACGTATGCAATGGCCAATAGCCAATATTGATTTATGCTATATAACCAATGA
ATAATATGGCTAATGGCCAATATTGAGTCAACGCCACTGTGCATGAAGCTCGTAATTGTTATCCGCTCAC
AATTAAGGGCGACACAAAATTTATTCTAAATGATAATAAATACTGATAACATCTTATAGTTTGTATTATA
TTTTGTATTATCGTTGACATGTATAATTTTGATATCAAAAACTGATTTTCCCTTTATTATTTTCGAGATT
TATTTTCTTAATTCTCTTTAACAAACTAGAAATATTGTATATACAAAAAATCATAAATAATAGATGAATA
GTTTAATTATAGGTGTTCATCAATCGAAAAAGCAACGTATCTTATTTAAAGTGCGTTGCTTTTTTCTCAT
TTATAAGGTTAAATAATTCTCATATATCAAGCAAAGTGACAGGCGCCCTTAAATATTCTGACAAATGCTC
TTTCCCTAAACTCCCCCCATAAAAAAACCCGCCGAAGCGGGTTTTTACGTTATTTGCGGATTAACGATTA
CTCGTTATCAGAACCGCCCAGGGGGCCCGAGCTTAAGACTGGCCGTCGTTTTACAACACAGAAAGAGTTT
GTAGAAACGCAAAAAGGCCATCCGTCAGGGGCCTTCTGCTTAGTTTGATGCCTGGCAGTTCCCTACTCTC
GCCTTCCGCTTCCTCGCTCACTGACTCGCTGCGCTCGGTCGTTCGGCTGCGGCGAGCGGTATCAGCTCAC
TCAAAGGCGGTAATACGGTTATCCACAGAATCAGGGGATAACGCAGGAAAGAACATGTGAGCAAAAGGCC
AGCAAAAGGCCAGGAACCGTAAAAAGGCCGCGTTGCTGGCGTTTTTCCATAGGCTCCGCCCCCCTGACGA
GCATCACAAAAATCGACGCTCAAGTCAGAGGTGGCGAAACCCGACAGGACTATAAAGATACCAGGCGTTT
CCCCCTGGAAGCTCCCTCGTGCGCTCTCCTGTTCCGACCCTGCCGCTTACCGGATACCTGTCCGCCTTTC
TCCCTTCGGGAAGCGTGGCGCTTTCTCATAGCTCACGCTGTAGGTATCTCAGTTCGGTGTAGGTCGTTCG
CTCCAAGCTGGGCTGTGTGCACGAACCCCCCGTTCAGCCCGACCGCTGCGCCTTATCCGGTAACTATCGT
CTTGAGTCCAACCCGGTAAGACACGACTTATCGCCACTGGCAGCAGCCACTGGTAACAGGATTAGCAGAG
CGAGGTATGTAGGCGGTGCTACAGAGTTCTTGAAGTGGTGGGCTAACTACGGCTACACTAGAAGAACAGT
ATTTGGTATCTGCGCTCTGCTGAAGCCAGTTACCTTCGGAAAAAGAGTTGGTAGCTCTTGATCCGGCAAA
CAAACCACCGCTGGTAGCGGTGGTTTTTTTGTTTGCAAGCAGCAGATTACGCGCAGAAAAAAAGGATCTC
AAGAAGATCCTTTGATCTTTTCTACGGGGTCTGACGCTCAGTGGAACGACGCGCGCGTAACTCACGTTAA
GGGATTTTGGTCATGAGCAAGGGGTGTTATGAGCCATATTCAGGTATAAATGGGCTCGCGATAATGTTCA
GAATTGGTTAATTGGTTGTAACACTGACCCCTATTTGTTTATTTTTCTAAATACATTCAAATATGTATCC
GCTCATGAGACAATAACCCTGATAAATGCTTCAATAATATTGAAAAAGGAAGAATATGAGTATTCAACAT
TTCCGTGTCGCCCTTATTCCCTTTTTTGCGGCATTTTGCCTTCCTGTTTTTGCTCACCCAGAAACGCTGG
TGAAAGTAAAAGATGCTGAAGATCAGTTGGGTGCACGAGTGGGTTACATCGAACTGGATCTCAACAGCGG
TAAGATCCTTGAGAGTTTTCGCCCCGAAGAACGTTTTCCAATGATGAGCACTTTTAAAGTTCTGCTATGT
GGCGCGGTATTATCCCGTATTGACGCCGGGCAAGAGCAACTCGGTCGCCGCATACACTATTCTCAGAATG
ACTTGGTTGAGTACTCACCAGTCACAGAAAAGCATCTTACGGATGGCATGACAGTAAGAGAATTATGCAG
TGCTGCCATAACCATGAGTGATAACACTGCGGCCAACTTACTTCTGACAACGATCGGAGGACCGAAGGAG
CTAACCGCTTTTTTGCACAACATGGGGGATCATGTAACTCGCCTTGATCGTTGGGAACCGGAGCTGAATG
AAGCCATACCAAACGACGAGCGTGACACCACGATGCCTGTAGCGATGGCAACAACGTTGCGCAAACTATT
AACTGGCGAACTACTTACTCTAGCTTCCCGGCAACAATTAATAGACTGGATGGAGGCGGATAAAGTTGCA
GGACCACTTCTGCGCTCGGCCCTTCCGGCTGGCTGGTTTATTGCTGATAAATCCGGAGCCGGTGAGCGTG
GTTCTCGCGGTATCATCGCAGCGCTGGGGCCAGATGGTAAGCCCTCCCGTATCGTAGTTATCTACACGAC
GGGGAGTCAGGCAACTATGGATGAACGAAATAGACAGATCGCTGAGATAGGTGCCTCACTGATTAAGCAT
TGGTAATGACCATGATTACGCCAAGCTCTAGCTAGAGGTCGACGGTATACAGACATGATAAGATACATTG
ATGAGTTTGGACAAACCACAACTAGAATGCAGTGAAAAAAATGCTTTATTTGTGAAATTTGTGATGCTAT
TGCTTTATTTGTAACCATTATAAGCTGCAATAAACAAGTTGGGGTGGGCGAAGAACTCCAGCATGAGATC
CCCGCGCTGGAGGATCATCCAGCCGGCGTCCCGGAAAACGATTCCGAAGCCCAACCTTTCATAGAAGGCG
GCGGTGGAATCGAAATCTCGTAGCACGTGTCAGGCACCGGGCTTGCGGGTCATGCACCAGGTGCGCGGTC
CTTCGGGCACCTCGACGTCGGCGGTGACGGTGAAGCCGAGCCGCTCGTAGAAGGGGAGGTTGCGGGGCGC
GGATGTCTCCAGGAAGGCGGGCACCCCGGCGCGCTCGGCCGCCTCCACTCCGGGGAGCACGACGGCGCTG
CCCAGACCCTTGCCCTGGTGGTCGGGCGAGACGCCGACGGTGGCCAGGAACCACGCGGGCTCCTTGGGCC
GGTGCGGCGCCAGGAGGCCTTCCATCTGTTGCTGCGCGGCCAGCCGGGAACCGCTCAACTCGGCCATGCG
CGGGCCGATCTCGGCGAACACCGCCCCCGCTTCGACGCTCTCCGGCGTGGTCCAGACCGCCACCGCGGCG
CCGTCGTCCGCGACCCACACCTTGCCGATGTCGAGCCCGACGCGCGTGAGGAAGAGTTCTTGCAGCTCGG
TGACCCGCTCGATGTGGCGGTCCGGATCGACGGTGTGGCGCGTGGCGGGGTAGTCGGCGAACGCGGCGGC
GAGGGTGCGTACGGCCCTGGGGACGTCGTCGCGGGTGGCGAGGCGCACCGTGGGCTTGTACTCGGTCATG
GTTTAGTTCCTCACCTTGTCGTATTATACTATGCCGATATACTATGCCGATGATTAATTGTCAACACGTG
CTGATCAGATCCGAAAATGGATATACAAGCTCCCGGGAGCTTTTTGCAAAAGCCTAGGCCTCCAAAAAAG
CCTCCTCACTACTTCTGGAATAGCTCAGAGGCAGAGGCGGCCTCGGCCTCTGCATAAATAAAAAAAATTA
GTCAGCCATGGGGCGGAGAATGGGCGGAACTGGGCGGAGTTAGGGGCGGGATGGGCGGAGTTAGGGGCGG
GACTATGGTTGCTGACTAATTGAGATGCATGCTTTGCATACTTCTGCCTGCTGGGGAGCCTGGGGACTTT
CCACACCTGGTTGCTGACTAATTGAGATGCATGCTTTGCATACTTCTGCCTGCTGGGGAGCCTGGGGACT
TTCCACACCCTAACTGACACACATTCCACAGAATTAATTCGCGTTAAATTTTTGTTAAATCAGCTCATTT
TTTAACCAATAGGCCGAAATCGGCAAAATCCCTTATAAATCAAAAGAATAGACCGAGATAGGGTTGAGTG
TTGTGATGCAATTTCCTCATTTTATTAGGAAAGGACAGTGGGAGTGGCACCTTCCAGGGTCAAGGAAGGC
ACGGGGGAGGGGCAAACAACAGATGGCTGGCAACTAGAAGGCACAGTCGAGGCTGATTTTCTCTATCTAT
TTATTTTACTACTCAAGACTATCTTGCAAAGTAGAAGAACCCTGTCTGCAGTATGACGACCGTGTATACC
CGATTGGCTTACCGGGTAACGCGTTGTGCCAGTGACTACAGGCCGGCCTTAATGGTGATGGTGATGGTGA
TGGTGATGTTCGTGCCATTCGATTTTCTGAGCCTCGAAGATGTCGTTCAGTCCTCCGCCACCCGGGTGCG
CGGCGTCGGTGGTGCCGGCGGGGGGCGCCAGGTCGCAGGCGGTGTAGGGCTCCAGGCAGGCGGCGAAGGC
CATGACGTGCGCTATGAAGGTC
