>Addgene plasmid #157287 | pD649-HAsp-CEACAM6-COMP5AP-AviTag-9xHis | depositor partial sequence | sequence record 303684 | insert (extracellular domain)
AAGCTGACAATCGAGAGCACCCCTTTTAACGTGGCCGAGGGCAAAGAAGTGCTGCTGCTGGCTCACAACC
TGCCTCAGAACAGAATCGGCTACAGCTGGTACAAGGGCGAGAGAGTGGACGGCAATAGCCTGATCGTGGG
CTACGTGATCGGCACACAGCAAGCTACACCTGGACCTGCCTACAGCGGCAGAGAGACAATCTACCCTAAC
GCCAGCCTGCTGATCCAGAACGTGACCCAGAACGACACCGGCTTCTACACCCTGCAAGTGATCAAGAGCG
ACCTGGTCAATGAGGAAGCCACCGGCCAGTTTCACGTGTACCCTGAGCTGCCTAAGCCTAGCATCAGCAG
CAACAACAGCAACCCCGTGGAAGATAAGGACGCCGTGGCCTTTACCTGCGAGCCTGAGGTGCAGAACACC
ACCTACCTTTGGTGGGTCAACGGCCAGTCTCTGCCCGTTTCTCCTAGACTGCAGCTGAGCAACGGCAACA
TGACCCTGACACTGCTGAGCGTGAAGAGAAACGATGCCGGCAGCTACGAGTGCGAGATCCAGAATCCTGC
CAGCGCCAATAGAAGCGACCCCGTGACACTGAATGTGCTGTATGGCCCTGACGGCCCCACAATCAGCCCC
AGCAAAGCCAATTACAGACCCGGCGAGAACCTGAACCTGAGCTGTCATGCCGCCAGCAATCCTCCAGCTC
AGTACTCCTGGTTCATCAACGGCACCTTCCAGCAGAGCACCCAAGAGCTGTTCATCCCCAACATCACCGT
GAACAACAGCGGCTCCTACATGTGTCAGGCCCACAATAGCGCCACAGGCCTGAATAGAACCACCGTGACC
ATGATCACA
